>Addgene plasmid #116206 | pHAGE-BRAF-V600K | addgene full sequence | sequence record 232876 | Addgene NGS Result
TGGAAGGGCTAATTCACTCCCAAAGAAGACAAGATATCCTTGATCTGTGGATCTACCACACACAAGGCTA
CTTCCCTGATTAGCAGAACTACACACCAGGGCCAGGGGTCAGATATCCACTGACCTTTGGATGGTGCTAC
AAGCTAGTACCAGTTGAGCCAGATAAGGTAGAAGAGGCCAATAAAGGAGAGAACACCAGCTTGTTACACC
CTGTGAGCCTGCATGGGATGGATGACCCGGAGAGAGAAGTGTTAGAGTGGAGGTTTGACAGCCGCCTAGC
ATTTCATCACGTGGCCCGAGAGCTGCATCCGGAGTACTTCAAGAACTGCTGATATCGAGCTTGCTACAAG
GGACTTTCCGCTGGGGACTTTCCAGGGAGGCGTGGCCTGGGCGGGACTGGGGAGTGGCGAGCCCTCAGAT
CCTGCATATAAGCAGCTGCTTTTTGCCTGTACTGGGTCTCTCTGGTTAGACCAGATCTGAGCCTGGGAGC
TCTCTGGCTAACTAGGGAACCCACTGCTTAAGCCTCAATAAAGCTTGCCTTGAGTGCTTCAAGTAGTGTG
TGCCCGTCTGTTGTGTGACTCTGGTAACTAGAGATCCCTCAGACCCTTTTAGTCAGTGTGGAAAATCTCT
AGCAGTGGCGCCCGAACAGGGACTTGAAAGCGAAAGGGAAACCAGAGGAGCTCTCTCGACGCAGGACTCG
GCTTGCTGAAGCGCGCACGGCAAGAGGCGAGGGGCGGCGACTGGTGAGTACGCCAAAAATTTTGACTAGC
GGAGGCTAGAAGGAGAGAGATGGGTGCGAGAGCGTCAGTATTAAGCGGGGGAGAATTAGATCGCGATGGG
AAAAAATTCGGTTAAGGCCAGGGGGAAAGAAAAAATATAAATTAAAACATATAGTATGGGCAAGCAGGGA
GCTAGAACGATTCGCAGTTAATCCTGGCCTGTTAGAAACATCAGAAGGCTGTAGACAAATACTGGGACAG
CTACAACCATCCCTTCAGACAGGATCAGAAGAACTTAGATCATTATATAATACAGTAGCAACCCTCTATT
GTGTGCATCAAAGGATAGAGATAAAAGACACCAAGGAAGCTTTAGACAAGATAGAGGAAGAGCAAAACAA
AAGTAAGACCACCGCACAGCAAGCGGCCGGCCGCTGATCTTCAGACCTGGAGGAGGAGATATGAGGGACA
ATTGGAGAAGTGAATTATATAAATATAAAGTAGTAAAAATTGAACCATTAGGAGTAGCACCCACCAAGGC
AAAGAGAAGAGTGGTGCAGAGAGAAAAAAGAGCAGTGGGAATAGGAGCTTTGTTCCTTGGGTTCTTGGGA
GCAGCAGGAAGCACTATGGGCGCAGCGTCAATGACGCTGACGGTACAGGCCAGACAATTATTGTCTGGTA
TAGTGCAGCAGCAGAACAATTTGCTGAGGGCTATTGAGGCGCAACAGCATCTGTTGCAACTCACAGTCTG
GGGCATCAAGCAGCTCCAGGCAAGAATCCTGGCTGTGGAAAGATACCTAAAGGATCAACAGCTCCTGGGG
ATTTGGGGTTGCTCTGGAAAACTCATTTGCACCACTGCTGTGCCTTGGAATGCTAGTTGGAGTAATAAAT
CTCTGGAACAGATTTGGAATCACACGACCTGGATGGAGTGGGACAGAGAAATTAACAATTACACAAGCTT
AATACACTCCTTAATTGAAGAATCGCAAAACCAGCAAGAAAAGAATGAACAAGAATTATTGGAATTAGAT
AAATGGGCAAGTTTGTGGAATTGGTTTAACATAACAAATTGGCTGTGGTATATAAAATTATTCATAATGA
TAGTAGGAGGCTTGGTAGGTTTAAGAATAGTTTTTGCTGTACTTTCTATAGTGAATAGAGTTAGGCAGGG
ATATTCACCATTATCGTTTCAGACCCACCTCCCAACCCCGAGGGGACCCGACAGGCCCGAAGGAATAGAA
GAAGAAGGTGGAGAGAGAGACAGAGACAGATCCATTCGATTAGTGAACGGATCTCGACGGTATCGCCGAA
TTCACAAATGGCAGTATTCATCCACAATTTTAAAAGAAAAGGGGGGATTGGGGGGTACAGTGCAGGGGAA
AGAATAGTAGACATAATAGCAACAGACATACAAACTAAAGAATTACAAAAACAAATTACAAAAATTCAAA
ATTTTCGGGTTTATTACAGGGACAGCAGAGATCCAGTTTGGACTAGTCGTGAGGCTCCGGTGCCCGTCAG
TGGGCAGAGCGCACATCGCCCACAGTCCCCGAGAAGTTGGGGGGAGGGGTCGGCAATTGAACCGGTGCCT
AGAGAAGGTGGCGCGGGGTAAACTGGGAAAGTGATGTCGTGTACTGGCTCCGCCTTTTTCCCGAGGGTGG
GGGAGAACCGTATATAAGTGCAGTAGTCGCCGTGAACGTTCTTTTTCGCAACGGGTTTGCCGCCAGAACA
CAGGTAAGTGCCGTGTGTGGTTCCCGCGGGCCTGGCCTCTTTACGGGTTATGGCCCTTGCGTGCCTTGAA
TTACTTCCACCTGGCTGCAGTACGTGATTCTTGATCCCGAGCTTCGGGTTGGAAGTGGGTGGGAGAGTTC
GAGGCCTTGCGCTTAAGGAGCCCCTTCGCCTCGTGCTTGAGTTGAGGCCTGGCCTGGGCGCTGGGGCCGC
CGCGTGCGAATCTGGTGGCACCTTCGCGCCTGTCTCGCTGCTTTCGATAAGTCTCTAGCCATTTAAAATT
TTTGATGACCTGCTGCGACGCTTTTTTTCTGGCAAGATAGTCTTGTAAATGCGGGCCAAGATCTGCACAC
TGGTATTTCGGTTTTTGGGGCCGCGGGCGGCGACGGGGCCCGTGCGTCCCAGCGCACATGTTCGGCGAGG
CGGGGCCTGCGAGCGCGGCCACCGAGAATCGGACGGGGGTAGTCTCAAGCTGGCCGGCCTGCTCTGGTGC
CTGGCCTCGCGCCGCCGTGTATCGCCCCGCCCTGGGCGGCAAGGCTGGCCCGGTCGGCACCAGTTGCGTG
AGCGGAAAGATGGCCGCTTCCCGGCCCTGCTGCAGGGAGCTCAAAATGGAGGACGCGGCGCTCGGGAGAG
CGGGCGGGTGAGTCACCCACACAAAGGAAAAGGGCCTTTCCGTCCTCAGCCGTCGCTTCATGTGACTCCA
CGGAGTACCGGGCGCCGTCCAGGCACCTCGATTAGTTCTCGAGCTTTTGGAGTACGTCGTCTTTAGGTTG
GGGGGAGGGGTTTTATGCGATGGAGTTTCCCCACACTGAGTGGGTGGAGACTGAAGTTAGGCCAGCTTGG
CACTTGATGTAATTCTCCTTGGAATTTGCCCTTTTTGAGTTTGGATCTTGGTTCATTCTCAAGCCTCAGA
CAGTGGTTCAAAGTTTTTTTCTTCCATTTCAGGTGTCGTGAAGCGGCCCTGCAGATATCAACAAGTTTGT
ACAAAAAAGCAGGCACCATGGCGGCGCTGAGCGGTGGCGGTGGTGGCGGCGCGGAGCCGGGCCAGGCTCT
GTTCAACGGGGACATGGAGCCCGAGGCCGGCGCCGGCGCCGGCGCCGCGGCCTCTTCGGCTGCGGACCCT
GCCATTCCGGAGGAGGTGTGGAATATCAAACAAATGATTAAGTTGACACAGGAACATATAGAGGCCCTAT
TGGACAAATTTGGTGGGGAGCATAATCCACCATCAATATATCTGGAGGCCTATGAAGAATACACCAGCAA
GCTAGATGCACTCCAACAAAGAGAACAACAGTTATTGGAATCTCTGGGGAACGGAACTGATTTTTCTGTT
TCTAGCTCTGCATCAATGGATACCGTTACATCTTCTTCCTCTTCTAGCCTTTCAGTGCTACCTTCATCTC
TTTCAGTTTTTCAAAATCCCACAGATGTGGCACGGAGCAACCCCAAGTCACCACAAAAACCTATCGTTAG
AGTCTTCCTGCCCAACAAACAGAGGACAGTGGTACCTGCAAGGTGTGGAGTTACAGTCCGAGACAGTCTA
AAGAAAGCACTGATGATGAGAGGTCTAATCCCAGAGTGCTGTGCTGTTTACAGAATTCAGGATGGAGAGA
AGAAACCAATTGGTTGGGACACTGATATTTCCTGGCTTACTGGAGAAGAATTGCATGTGGAAGTGTTGGA
GAATGTTCCACTTACAACACACAACTTTGTACGAAAAACGTTTTTCACCTTAGCATTTTGTGACTTTTGT
CGAAAGCTGCTTTTCCAGGGTTTCCGCTGTCAAACATGTGGTTATAAATTTCACCAGCGTTGTAGTACAG
AAGTTCCACTGATGTGTGTTAATTATGACCAACTTGATTTGCTGTTTGTCTCCAAGTTCTTTGAACACCA
CCCAATACCACAGGAAGAGGCGTCCTTAGCAGAGACTGCCCTAACATCTGGATCATCCCCTTCCGCACCC
GCCTCGGACTCTATTGGGCCCCAAATTCTCACCAGTCCGTCTCCTTCAAAATCCATTCCAATTCCACAGC
CCTTCCGACCAGCAGATGAAGATCATCGAAATCAATTTGGGCAACGAGACCGATCCTCATCAGCTCCCAA
TGTGCATATAAACACAATAGAACCTGTCAATATTGATGACTTGATTAGAGACCAAGGATTTCGTGGTGAT
GGAGGATCAACCACAGGTTTGTCTGCTACCCCCCCTGCCTCATTACCTGGCTCACTAACTAACGTGAAAG
CCTTACAGAAATCTCCAGGACCTCAGCGAGAAAGGAAGTCATCTTCATCCTCAGAAGACAGGAATCGAAT
GAAAACACTTGGTAGACGGGACTCGAGTGATGATTGGGAGATTCCTGATGGGCAGATTACAGTGGGACAA
AGAATTGGATCTGGATCATTTGGAACAGTCTACAAGGGAAAGTGGCATGGTGATGTGGCAGTGAAAATGT
TGAATGTGACAGCACCTACACCTCAGCAGTTACAAGCCTTCAAAAATGAAGTAGGAGTACTCAGGAAAAC
ACGACATGTGAATATCCTACTCTTCATGGGCTATTCCACAAAGCCACAACTGGCTATTGTTACCCAGTGG
TGTGAGGGCTCCAGCTTGTATCACCATCTCCATATCATTGAGACCAAATTTGAGATGATCAAACTTATAG
ATATTGCACGACAGACTGCACAGGGCATGGATTACTTACACGCCAAGTCAATCATCCACAGAGACCTCAA
GAGTAATAATATATTTCTTCATGAAGACCTCACAGTAAAAATAGGTGATTTTGGTCTAGCTACAAAGAAA
TCTCGATGGAGTGGGTCCCATCAGTTTGAACAGTTGTCTGGATCCATTTTGTGGATGGCACCAGAAGTCA
TCAGAATGCAAGATAAAAATCCATACAGCTTTCAGTCAGATGTATATGCATTTGGAATTGTTCTGTATGA
ATTGATGACTGGACAGTTACCTTATTCAAACATCAACAACAGGGACCAGATAATTTTTATGGTGGGACGA
GGATACCTGTCTCCAGATCTCAGTAAGGTACGGAGTAACTGTCCAAAAGCCATGAAGAGATTAATGGCAG
AGTGCCTCAAAAAGAAAAGAGATGAGAGACCACTCTTTCCCCAAATTCTCGCCTCTATTGAGCTGCTGGC
CCGCTCATTGCCAAAAATTCACCGCAGTGCATCAGAACCCTCCTTGAATCGGGCTGGTTTCCAAACAGAG
GATTTTAGTCTATATGCTTGTGCTTCTCCAAAAACACCCATCCAGGCAGGGGGATATGGTGCGTTTCCTG
TCCACTAGAACCCAGCTTTCTTGTACAAAGTGGTGATATCCAATTAACCCTCACTAAAGGTAGTGTAGAT
ATTTGATAGTTATGCCCTATAGTGAGTCGTATTACCACCCAACTTTTCTATACAAAGTGGTTGATATCCA
GCACAGTGGCGGCCGCTCGAGTCTAGAGGGCCCGCGGTTCGAAGGTAAGCCTATCCCTAACCCTCTCCTC
GGTCTCGATTCTACGCGTACCGGTTAGTAATGAGATCCCTCCCCCCCCCCTAACGTTACTGGCCGAAGCC
GCTTGGAATAAGGCCGGTGTGCGTTTGTCTATATGTTATTTTCCACCATATTGCCGTCTTTTGGCAATGT
GAGGGCCCGGAAACCTGGCCCTGTCTTCTTGACGAGCATTCCTAGGGGTCTTTCCCCTCTCGCCAAAGGA
ATGCAAGGTCTGTTGAATGTCGTGAAGGAAGCAGTTCCTCTGGAAGCTTCTTGAAGACAAACAACGTCTG
TAGCGACCCTTTGCAGGCAGCGGAACCCCCCACCTGGCGACAGGTGCCTCTGCGGCCAAAAGCCACGTGT
ATAAGATACACCTGCAAAGGCGGCACAACCCCAGTGCCACGTTGTGAGTTGGATAGTTGTGGAAAGAGTC
AAATGGCTCTCCTCAAGCGTATTCAACAAGGGGCTGAAGGATGCCCAGAAGGTACCCCATTGTATGGGAT
CTGATCTGGGGCCTCGGTGCACATGCTTTACATGTGTTTAGTCGAGGTTAAAAAAACGTCTAGGCCCCCC
GAACCACGGGGACGTGGTTTTCCTTTGAAAAACACGATGATAATATGGCCACACATATGGTGAGCAAGGG
CGAGGAGCTGTTCACCGGGGTGGTGCCCATCCTGGTCGAGCTGGACGGCGACGTAAACGGCCACAAGTTC
AGCGTGTCCGGCGAGGGCGAGGGCGATGCCACCTACGGCAAGCTGACCCTGAAGTTCATCTGCACCACCG
GCAAGCTGCCCGTGCCCTGGCCCACCCTCGTGACCACCCTGACCTACGGCGTGCAGTGCTTCAGCCGCTA
CCCCGACCACATGAAGCAGCACGACTTCTTCAAGTCCGCCATGCCCGAAGGCTACGTCCAGGAGCGCACC
ATCTTCTTCAAGGACGACGGCAACTACAAGACCCGCGCCGAGGTGAAGTTCGAGGGCGACACCCTGGTGA
ACCGCATCGAGCTGAAGGGCATCGACTTCAAGGAGGACGGCAACATCCTGGGGCACAAGCTGGAGTACAA
CTACAACAGCCACAACGTCTATATCATGGCCGACAAGCAGAAGAACGGCATCAAGGTGAACTTCAAGATC
CGCCACAACATCGAGGACGGCAGCGTGCAGCTCGCCGACCACTACCAGCAGAACACCCCCATCGGCGACG
GCCCCGTGCTGCTGCCCGACAACCACTACCTGAGCACCCAGTCCGCCCTGAGCAAAGACCCCAACGAGAA
GCGCGATCACATGGTCCTGCTGGAGTTCGTGACCGCCGCCGGGATCACTCTCGGCATGGACGAGCTGTAC
AAGTAAATCGATAGATCCTAATCAACCTCTGGATTACAAAATTTGTGAAAGATTGACTGGTATTCTTAAC
TATGTTGCTCCTTTTACGCTATGTGGATACGCTGCTTTAATGCCTTTGTATCATGCTATTGCTTCCCGTA
TGGCTTTCATTTTCTCCTCCTTGTATAAATCCTGGTTGCTGTCTCTTTATGAGGAGTTGTGGCCCGTTGT
CAGGCAACGTGGCGTGGTGTGCACTGTGTTTGCTGACGCAACCCCCACTGGTTGGGGCATTGCCACCACC
TGTCAGCTCCTTTCCGGGACTTTCGCTTTCCCCCTCCCTATTGCCACGGCGGAACTCATCGCCGCCTGCC
TTGCCCGCTGCTGGACAGGGGCTCGGCTGTTGGGCACTGACAATTCCGTGGTGTTGTCGGGGAAATCATC
GTCCTTTCCTTGGCTGCTCGCCTGTGTTGCCACCTGGATTCTGCGCGGGACGTCCTTCTGCTACGTCCCT
TCGGCCCTCAATCCAGCGGACCTTCCTTCCCGCGGCCTGCTGCCGGCTCTGCGGCCTCTTCCGCGTCTTC
GCCTTCGCCCTCAGACGAGTCGGATCTCCCTTTGGGCCGCCTCCCCGCCTGAGATCCTTTAAGACCAATG
ACTTACAAGGCAGCTGTAGATCTTAGCCACTTTTTAAAAGAAAAGGGGGGACTGGAAGGGCTAATTCACT
CCCAACGAAGACAAGATCTGCTTTTTGCTTGTACTGGGTCTCTCTGGTTAGACCAGATCTGAGCCTGGGA
GCTCTCTGGCTAACTAGGGAACCCACTGCTTAAGCCTCAATAAAGCTTGCCTTGAGTGCTTCAAGTAGTG
TGTGCCCGTCTGTTGTGTGACTCTGGTAACTAGAGATCCCTCAGACCCTTTTAGTCAGTGTGGAAAATCT
CTAGCAGTAGTAGTTCATGTCATCTTATTATTCAGTATTTATAACTTGCAAAGAAATGAATATCAGAGAG
TGAGAGGCCCGGGTTAATTAAGGAAAGGGCTAGATCATTCTTGAAGACGAAAGGGCCTCGTGATACGCCT
ATTTTTATAGGTTAATGTCATGATAATAATGGTTTCTTAGACGTCAGGTGGCACTTTTCGGGGAAATGTG
CGCGGAACCCCTATTTGTTTATTTTTCTAAATACATTCAAATATGTATCCGCTCATGAGACAATAACCCT
GATAAATGCTTCAATAATATTGAAAAAGGAAGAGTATGAGTATTCAACATTTCCGTGTCGCCCTTATTCC
CTTTTTTGCGGCATTTTGCCTTCCTGTTTTTGCTCACCCAGAAACGCTGGTGAAAGTAAAAGATGCTGAA
GATCAGTTGGGTGCACGAGTGGGTTACATCGAACTGGATCTCAACAGCGGTAAGATCCTTGAGAGTTTTC
GCCCCGAAGAACGTTTTCCAATGATGAGCACTTTTAAAGTTCTGCTATGTGGCGCGGTATTATCCCGTGT
TGACGCCGGGCAAGAGCAACTCGGTCGCCGCATACACTATTCTCAGAATGACTTGGTTGAGTACTCACCA
GTCACAGAAAAGCATCTTACGGATGGCATGACAGTAAGAGAATTATGCAGTGCTGCCATAACCATGAGTG
ATAACACTGCGGCCAACTTACTTCTGACAACGATCGGAGGACCGAAGGAGCTAACCGCTTTTTTGCACAA
CATGGGGGATCATGTAACTCGCCTTGATCGTTGGGAACCGGAGCTGAATGAAGCCATACCAAACGACGAG
CGTGACACCACGATGCCTGTAGCAATGGCAACAACGTTGCGCAAACTATTAACTGGCGAACTACTTACTC
TAGCTTCCCGGCAACAATTAATAGACTGGATGGAGGCGGATAAAGTTGCAGGACCACTTCTGCGCTCGGC
CCTTCCGGCTGGCTGGTTTATTGCTGATAAATCTGGAGCCGGTGAGCGTGGGTCTCGCGGTATCATTGCA
GCACTGGGGCCAGATGGTAAGCCCTCCCGTATCGTAGTTATCTACACGACGGGGAGTCAGGCAACTATGG
ATGAACGAAATAGACAGATCGCTGAGATAGGTGCCTCACTGATTAAGCATTGGTAACTGTCAGACCAAGT
TTACTCATATATACTTTAGATTGATTTAAAACTTCATTTTTAATTTAAAAGGATCTAGGTGAAGATCCTT
TTTGATAATCTCATGACCAAAATCCCTTAACGTGAGTTTTCGTTCCACTGAGCGTCAGACCCCGTAGAAA
AGATCAAAGGATCTTCTTGAGATCCTTTTTTTCTGCGCGTAATCTGCTGCTTGCAAACAAAAAAACCACC
GCTACCAGCGGTGGTTTGTTTGCCGGATCAAGAGCTACCAACTCTTTTTCCGAAGGTAACTGGCTTCAGC
AGAGCGCAGATACCAAATACTGTTCTTCTAGTGTAGCCGTAGTTAGGCCACCACTTCAAGAACTCTGTAG
CACCGCCTACATACCTCGCTCTGCTAATCCTGTTACCAGTGGCTGCTGCCAGTGGCGATAAGTCGTGTCT
TACCGGGTTGGACTCAAGACGATAGTTACCGGATAAGGCGCAGCGGTCGGGCTGAACGGGGGGTTCGTGC
ACACAGCCCAGCTTGGAGCGAACGACCTACACCGAACTGAGATACCTACAGCGTGAGCTATGAGAAAGCG
CCACGCTTCCCGAAGGGAGAAAGGCGGACAGGTATCCGGTAAGCGGCAGGGTCGGAACAGGAGAGCGCAC
GAGGGAGCTTCCAGGGGGAAACGCCTGGTATCTTTATAGTCCTGTCGGGTTTCGCCACCTCTGACTTGAG
CGTCGATTTTTGTGATGCTCGTCAGGGGGGCGGAGCCTATGGAAAAACGCCAGCAACGCGGCCTTTTTAC
GGTTCCTGGCCTTTTGCTGGCCTTTTGCTCACATGTTCTTTCCTGCGTTATCCCCTGATTCTGTGGATAA
CCGTATTACCGCCTTTGAGTGAGCTGATACCGCTCGCCGCAGCCGAACGACCGAGCGCAGCGAGTCAGTG
AGCGAGGAAGCGGAAGAGCGCCCAATACGCAAACCGCCTCTCCCCGCGCGTTGGCCGATTCATTAATGCA
GCAAGCTCATGGCTGACTAATTTTTTTTATTTATGCAGAGGCCGAGGCCGCCTCGGCCTCTGAGCTATTC
CAGAAGTAGTGAGGAGGCTTTTTTGGAGGCCTAGGCTTTTGCAAAAAGCTCCCCGTGGCACGACAGGTTT
CCCGACTGGAAAGCGGGCAGTGAGCGCAACGCAATTAATGTGAGTTAGCTCACTCATTAGGCACCCCAGG
CTTTACACTTTATGCTTCCGGCTCGTATGTTGTGTGGAATTGTGAGCGGATAACAATTTCACACAGGAAA
CAGCTATGACATGATTACGAATTTCACAAATAAAGCATTTTTTTCACTGCATTCTAGTTGTGGTTTGTCC
AAACTCATCAATGTATCTTATCATGTCTGGATCAACTGGATAACTCAAGCTAACCAAAATCATCCCAAAC
TTCCCACCCCATACCCTATTACCACTGCCAATTACCTGTGGTTTCATTTACTCTAAACCTGTGATTCCTC
TGAATTATTTTCATTTTAAAGAAATTGTATTTGTTAAATATGTACTACAAACTTAGTAGT
Features (pLannotate 1.2.2; 30 found; start..end, strand, type, name):
    377..634     +  LTR            5' LTR (truncated): truncated 5' long terminal repeat (LTR) from HIV-1
    681..806     +  misc_feature   HIV-1 Ψ: packaging signal of human immunodeficiency virus type 1
    790..1128    +  CDS            HIV-1 gag (fragment): gag protein from human immunodeficiency virus 1; gag
   1303..1536    +  misc_feature   RRE: The Rev response element (RRE) of HIV-1 allows for Rev-dependent mRNA export from the nucleus to the cytoplasm.
   1913..2013    +  CDS            Rev (fragment): human immunodeficiency virus 1 (HIV-1) Rev protein; rev; enhances nuclear export of unspliced and incompletely spliced viral mRNAs
   2058..2175    +  misc_feature   cPPT/CTS: central polypurine tract and central termination sequence of HIV-1
   2223..3401    +  promoter       EF-1α promoter: strong constitutive promoter for human elongation factor EF-1α
   3422..3442    +  protein_bind   attB1: mutant version of attB; core recombination site for the Gateway® BP reaction BP Clonase™
   3448..5745    +  CDS            BRAF: BRAF_HUMAN - Also known as BRAF1, RAFB1. Experimental evidence at protein level: Swiss-Prot protein existence level 1. Protein kinase involved in the transduction of mitogenic signals from the cell membrane to the nucleus (Probable). Phosphorylates MAP2K1, and thereby activates the MAP kinase signal transduction pathway (PubMed:21441910, PubMed:29433126). May play a role in the postsynaptic responses of hippocampal neurons (PubMed:1508179). From Homo sapiens (Human).
   5750..5774    -  protein_bind   attB2: mutant version of attB; recombination site for the Gateway® BP reaction BP Clonase™
   5782..5800    +  promoter       T3 promoter: promoter for bacteriophage T3 RNA polymerase
   5826..5844    -  promoter       T7 promoter: promoter for bacteriophage T7 RNA polymerase
   5850..5868    -  protein_bind   attB4 (fragment): mutant version of attB; core recombination site for the Gateway® BP reaction BP Clonase™
   5924..5965    +  CDS            V5 tag: epitope tag from simian virus 5
   6091..6553    +  misc_feature   IRES: internal ribosome entry site (IRES) of the encephalomyocarditis virus (EMCV)
   6567..7286    +  CDS            EGFP: the original enhanced GFP (Yang et al., 1996) mammalian codon-optimized
   7300..7888    +  misc_feature   WPRE: woodchuck hepatitis virus posttranscriptional regulatory element
   7896..7961    +  CDS            nef (fragment): NEF_HV1Z2 - Experimental evidence at protein level: Swiss-Prot protein existence level 1. Extracellular Nef protein targets CD4(+) T-lymphocytes for apoptosis by interacting with CXCR4 surface receptors. From Human immunodeficiency virus type 1 group M subtype D (isolate Z2/CDC-Z34) (HIV-1).
   7963..8196    +  LTR            3' LTR (ΔU3): self-inactivating 3' long terminal repeat (LTR) from HIV-1
   8401..8505    +  promoter       AmpR promoter: bla
   8506..9366    +  CDS            AmpR: β-lactamase; bla; confers resistance to ampicillin, carbenicillin, and related antibiotics
   9537..10125   +  rep_origin     ori: high-copy-number ColE1/pMB1/pBR322/pUC origin of replication
  10308..10362   +  CDS            lacI (fragment): lac repressor; lacI; The lac repressor binds to the lac operator to inhibit transcription in E. coli. This inhibition can be relieved by adding lactose or isopropyl-β-D-thiogalactopyranoside (IPTG).
  10368..10461   +  rep_origin     SV40 ori (fragment): SV40 origin of replication
  10486..10523   +  CDS            lacI (fragment): lac repressor; lacI; The lac repressor binds to the lac operator to inhibit transcription in E. coli. This inhibition can be relieved by adding lactose or isopropyl-β-D-thiogalactopyranoside (IPTG).
  10536..10557   +  protein_bind   CAP binding site: CAP binding activates transcription in the presence of cAMP. E. coli catabolite activator protein
  10572..10602   +  promoter       lac promoter: promoter for the E. coli lac operon
  10606..10628   +  protein_bind   lac operator (fragment): The lac repressor binds to the lac operator to inhibit transcription in E. coli. This inhibition can be relieved by adding lactose or isopropyl-β-D-thiogalactopyranoside (IPTG). lac repressor encoded by lacI
  10660..10743   +  polyA_signal   SV40 poly(A) signal (fragment): SV40 polyadenylation signal
  10910..329     +  CDS            nef (fragment) (across the origin): NEF_HV1BR - Experimental evidence at protein level: Swiss-Prot protein existence level 1. Extracellular Nef protein targets CD4(+) T-lymphocytes for apoptosis by interacting with CXCR4 surface receptors (PubMed:14990729). From Human immunodeficiency virus type 1 group M subtype B (isolate BRU/LAI) (HIV-1).
