[The description below was written by a language model from this plasmid's Addgene catalogue record and pLannotate feature annotations shown in this document.]
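Description:
pHAGE-BRAF-V600K is an HIV-1-derived lentiviral expression plasmid of about 10.9 kb, built on the pHAGE backbone and carrying the human BRAF open reading frame with the V600K substitution. In bacteria it is maintained by a high-copy ColE1/pUC-type origin and selected with ampicillin through the β-lactamase gene. The record lists a recombination-deficient strain for growth, a common choice for plasmids with repeated LTR sequences. The transfer cassette is bounded by a truncated 5' LTR and a ΔU3 self-inactivating 3' LTR. It contains the Ψ packaging signal with an adjoining gag fragment, the Rev response element for Rev-dependent nuclear export of the genomic RNA, and the cPPT/CTS. No functional viral structural genes are annotated, only fragments, so packaging functions would have to come from separate helper constructs.

Expression is driven by the constitutive human EF-1α promoter. The BRAF coding sequence sits between attB1 and attB2 sites, consistent with its insertion by Gateway recombination. Downstream lie short T3 and T7 promoter elements, an attB4 fragment and a V5 epitope tag. The record does not show whether the V5 tag is read in frame with BRAF. An EMCV IRES followed by EGFP allows transduced cells to be identified by green fluorescence from the same transcript, and a WPRE upstream of the 3' LTR enhances transcript expression. No mammalian drug-selection marker is annotated.

The stated purpose is lentiviral expression of BRAF V600K. The construct comes from a study that systematically annotated the function of somatic cancer mutations, where it would allow stable expression of this kinase variant, which acts in the MAP kinase pathway.
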