Addgene plasmid #116206: pHAGE-BRAF-V600K
Purpose: Lentiviral expression of BRAF V600K
Depositing lab: Gordon Mills & Kenneth Scott. Depositing organization: Baylor College of Medicine. Publication: Systematic Functional Annotation of Somatic Mutations in Cancer. Ng PK, Li J, Jeong KJ, Shao S, Chen H, Tsang YH, Sengupta S, Wang Z, Bhavana VH, Tran R, Soewito S, Minussi DC, Moreno D, Kong K, Dogruluk T, Lu H, Gao J, Tokheim C, Zhou DC, Johnson AM, Zeng J, Ip CKM, Ju Z, Wester M, Yu S, Li Y, Vellano CP, Schultz N, Karchin R, Ding L, Lu Y, Cheung LWT, Chen K, Shaw KR, Meric-Bernstam F, Scott KL, Yi S, Sahni N, Liang H, Mills GB. Cancer Cell. 2018 Mar 12;33(3):450-462.e10. doi: 10.1016/j.ccell.2018.01.021. PubMed 29533785.
Backbone
  Vector backbone: pHAGE
  Vector type: Lentiviral
Growth in bacteria
  Bacterial resistance: Ampicillin, 100 μg/mL
  Growth temperature: 37°C
  Growth strain: Stbl3
  Copy number: High Copy
Gene/Insert
  Gene/Insert name: BRAF
  Species: H. sapiens (human)
  Mutation: V600K
  Entrez Gene: BRAF (a.k.a. B-RAF1, B-raf, BRAF-1, BRAF1, NS7, RAFB1)
  Cloning method: Gateway Cloning
  Sequencing primers: 5′ N/A
Terms and licenses: Academic/Nonprofit Terms; Industry Terms: Not Available to Industry
How to cite: pHAGE-BRAF-V600K was a gift from Gordon Mills & Kenneth Scott (Addgene plasmid # 116206 ; http://n2t.net/addgene:116206 ; RRID:Addgene_116206)
