>Addgene plasmid #116206 | pHAGE-BRAF-V600K | depositor partial sequence | sequence record 219079 | insert
ATGGCGGCGCTGAGCGGTGGCGGTGGTGGCGGCGCGGAGCCGGGCCAGGCTCTGTTCAACGGGGACATGG
AGCCCGAGGCCGGCGCCGGCGCCGGCGCCGCGGCCTCTTCGGCTGCGGACCCTGCCATTCCGGAGGAGGT
GTGGAATATCAAACAAATGATTAAGTTGACACAGGAACATATAGAGGCCCTATTGGACAAATTTGGTGGG
GAGCATAATCCACCATCAATATATCTGGAGGCCTATGAAGAATACACCAGCAAGCTAGATGCACTCCAAC
AAAGAGAACAACAGTTATTGGAATCTCTGGGGAACGGAACTGATTTTTCTGTTTCTAGCTCTGCATCAAT
GGATACCGTTACATCTTCTTCCTCTTCTAGCCTTTCAGTGCTACCTTCATCTCTTTCAGTTTTTCAAAAT
CCCACAGATGTGGCACGGAGCAACCCCAAGTCACCACAAAAACCTATCGTTAGAGTCTTCCTGCCCAACA
AACAGAGGACAGTGGTACCTGCAAGGTGTGGAGTTACAGTCCGAGACAGTCTAAAGAAAGCACTGATGAT
GAGAGGTCTAATCCCAGAGTGCTGTGCTGTTTACAGAATTCAGGATGGAGAGAAGAAACCAATTGGTTGG
GACACTGATATTTCCTGGCTTACTGGAGAAGAATTGCATGTGGAAGTGTTGGAGAATGTTCCACTTACAA
CACACAACTTTGTACGAAAAACGTTTTTCACCTTAGCATTTTGTGACTTTTGTCGAAAGCTGCTTTTCCA
GGGTTTCCGCTGTCAAACATGTGGTTATAAATTTCACCAGCGTTGTAGTACAGAAGTTCCACTGATGTGT
GTTAATTATGACCAACTTGATTTGCTGTTTGTCTCCAAGTTCTTTGAACACCACCCAATACCACAGGAAG
AGGCGTCCTTAGCAGAGACTGCCCTAACATCTGGATCATCCCCTTCCGCACCCGCCTCGGACTCTATTGG
GCCCCAAATTCTCACCAGTCCGTCTCCTTCAAAATCCATTCCAATTCCACAGCCCTTCCGACCAGCAGAT
GAAGATCATCGAAATCAATTTGGGCAACGAGACCGATCCTCATCAGCTCCCAATGTGCATATAAACACAA
TAGAACCTGTCAATATTGATGACTTGATTAGAGACCAAGGATTTCGTGGTGATGGAGGATCAACCACAGG
TTTGTCTGCTACCCCCCCTGCCTCATTACCTGGCTCACTAACTAACGTGAAAGCCTTACAGAAATCTCCA
GGACCTCAGCGAGAAAGGAAGTCATCTTCATCCTCAGAAGACAGGAATCGAATGAAAACACTTGGTAGAC
GGGACTCGAGTGATGATTGGGAGATTCCTGATGGGCAGATTACAGTGGGACAAAGAATTGGATCTGGATC
ATTTGGAACAGTCTACAAGGGAAAGTGGCATGGTGATGTGGCAGTGAAAATGTTGAATGTGACAGCACCT
ACACCTCAGCAGTTACAAGCCTTCAAAAATGAAGTAGGAGTACTCAGGAAAACACGACATGTGAATATCC
TACTCTTCATGGGCTATTCCACAAAGCCACAACTGGCTATTGTTACCCAGTGGTGTGAGGGCTCCAGCTT
GTATCACCATCTCCATATCATTGAGACCAAATTTGAGATGATCAAACTTATAGATATTGCACGACAGACT
GCACAGGGCATGGATTACTTACACGCCAAGTCAATCATCCACAGAGACCTCAAGAGTAATAATATATTTC
TTCATGAAGACCTCACAGTAAAAATAGGTGATTTTGGTCTAGCTACAAAGAAATCTCGATGGAGTGGGTC
CCATCAGTTTGAACAGTTGTCTGGATCCATTTTGTGGATGGCACCAGAAGTCATCAGAATGCAAGATAAA
AATCCATACAGCTTTCAGTCAGATGTATATGCATTTGGAATTGTTCTGTATGAATTGATGACTGGACAGT
TACCTTATTCAAACATCAACAACAGGGACCAGATAATTTTTATGGTGGGACGAGGATACCTGTCTCCAGA
TCTCAGTAAGGTACGGAGTAACTGTCCAAAAGCCATGAAGAGATTAATGGCAGAGTGCCTCAAAAAGAAA
AGAGATGAGAGACCACTCTTTCCCCAAATTCTCGCCTCTATTGAGCTGCTGGCCCGCTCATTGCCAAAAA
TTCACCGCAGTGCATCAGAACCCTCCTTGAATCGGGCTGGTTTCCAAACAGAGGATTTTAGTCTATATGC
TTGTGCTTCTCCAAAAACACCCATCCAGGCAGGGGGATATGGTGCGTTTCCTGTCCACTAG
